>Addgene plasmid #34849 | POPFOP | addgene partial sequence | sequence record 52018 | T3 5'-GCAATTAACCCTCACTAAAGG-3'
TGTTTAGATTTGGATTGAATTAATTTTTTAGAAAGCAAGAAAAAAAACACAAAGAGAATAAATAAATAAT
AGGAAAAAAAACAAATATTCAGTATTTAAAATTTGAAAATTCAACGACGTTGGCGTCGATCATCCGGATT
ACTTGTATGGCCGGCTAGCGAATTCCAAAGCTTCTTATACAATTCATCCATGCCACCTGTCGAGTGCCGC
CCTTCAGCTCTTTCATATTGCTCAACGATAGTGTAATCCTCGTTGTGGGAGGTGATATCCAGTTTAATAT
TAACATTGTACGCTCCTGGCAGCTGAACTGGTTTTTTGGCTTTGTAAGTTGTCTTCACCTGAAAATTTAA
ATCAGATTAGTTAGTTAGTAAAATCATGTTTAAACTTACCTCAGCATCGTAATGTCCTCCATCTTTCAAT
TTAAGACGTTGTTTAATCTCTCCCTTAAGAGCACCGTCTTCAGGGTACATTCTTTCACTTGAAGCTTCCC
ATCCCATAGTCTTCTTCTGCATAACAGGTCCATCCGAGGGGAAATTCGTTCCTCGAAGTTTGACTTTATA
AATAAATTCTCCATCTTGGAGGCTGAAAATTTAAATATGTATGGTTAGTTAGTACCGAACTGTTTAAACT
TACCTTGAGTCTTGCGTCACTGTAACAACTCCTCCGTCTTCAAAATTCATTACGCGTTCCCACTTAAAAC
CCTCCGGGAATGAAAGTTTCAAATAATCTGGTATATCTGCCGGATGTTTAACATAAGCTTTACTTCCATA
CATGAACTGTGGAGAGA
