>Addgene plasmid #34849 | POPFOP | addgene partial sequence | sequence record 52916 | POPFOP-F2 5'-GTGTGAATCGATAGTACTAACATACGC-3'
CAAACTAGCAAAATAGGCTGTCCCCAGTGCAAGTGCAGGTGCCAGAACATTTCTCTATCGATAGGTACCG
AGCTCTTACGCGAGGCCAAAGGGGGTAAGGCCAAAGGGGGTAAGGCCAAAGGGGGTAAGGCCAAAGGGGC
GCGA
