[The description below was written by a language model from this plasmid's Addgene catalogue record.]
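Description:
POPFOP ("POP-1 Far from Optimal Promoter") is a negative-control transcriptional reporter plasmid for Wnt/TCF signalling, built on the pJIM20 backbone (about 8 kb). It is propagated in E. coli under ampicillin selection. The record does not state the origin of replication, lists copy number as unknown, and provides no feature table. The repository catalogues it as a bacterial expression vector. However, its regulatory parts (the pes-10 minimal promoter, the let-858 3'UTR, and sites for POP-1, the nematode TCF homologue) are C. elegans elements, so bacteria appear to serve only for propagation and the reporter is meant to be read out in worms.

The insert is a short (about 70 bp) array of mutated TCF/POP-1 binding sites taken from the Super8xFOPflash plasmid and cloned between SpeI and AvrII sites. It sits upstream of the pes-10 minimal promoter, which has little basal activity on its own and depends on nearby enhancer elements to drive expression. Downstream are the backbone-encoded mCherry coding sequence and the let-858 3'UTR, which supplies mRNA 3' end processing signals. Because the binding sites are mutated, POP-1/TCF should not be recruited, so mCherry should not respond to Wnt pathway activity.

The plasmid was made by a strategy similar to that of its companion POPTOP, which the depositor's comments imply carries the unmutated sites. Comparing the two distinguishes genuine TCF-site-dependent fluorescence from background or site-independent expression. The associated work used these reporters to study how opposing Wnt pathways orient cell polarity during organogenesis.
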