Addgene plasmid #34849: POPFOP
Depositing lab: Paul Sternberg. Depositing organization: California Institute of Technology. Publication: Opposing Wnt pathways orient cell polarity during organogenesis. Green JL, Inoue T, Sternberg PW. Cell. 2008 Aug 22;134(4):646-56. 10.1016/j.cell.2008.06.026 PubMed 18724937.
Backbone
  Vector backbone: pJIM20
  Backbone size w/o insert (bp): 8000
  Vector type: Bacterial Expression
Growth in bacteria
  Bacterial resistance: Ampicillin, 100 μg/mL
  Growth temperature: 37°C
  Growth strain: DH5alpha
  Copy number: Unknown
Gene/Insert
  Gene/Insert name: Mutated TCF binding sites
  Insert size (bp): 70
  Promoter: pes-10 minimal promoter
  Tag / fusion protein: mCherry (C terminal on backbone); let-858 3'UTR (C terminal on backbone)
  Cloning method: Restriction Enzyme; 5′ cloning site SpeI (unknown if destroyed); 3′ cloning site AvrII (unknown if destroyed)
  Sequencing primers: 5′ N/A; 3′ EGFP-N, T3
Terms and licenses: Academic/Nonprofit Terms; Industry Terms: Not Available to Industry
Depositor comments: We also generated a control reporter, POPFOP; POP-1 Far from Optimal Promoter, that contains mutated Tcf/POP-1 binding sites. POPFOP was made by a similar strategy as POPTOP using mutated TCF binding sites from plasmid Super8xFOPflash (plasmid M51).
How to cite: POPFOP was a gift from Paul Sternberg (Addgene plasmid # 34849 ; http://n2t.net/addgene:34849 ; RRID:Addgene_34849)
